Addgene plasmid #117595: pEPOR2KN0023
Purpose: Level2 MoClo construct, containing level1 plant expression cassettes for Sp-eCas9 1.0(pEPOR1CB0010) and sgRNA_NbPDS+1 mismatch(pEPOR1CB0018)
Depositing lab: Nicola Patron. Depositing organization: Earlham Institute. Publication: Comparison of efficiency and specificity of CRISPR-associated (Cas) nucleases in plants: An expanded toolkit for precision genome engineering. Raitskin O, Schudoma C, West A, Patron NJ. PLoS One. 2019 Feb 27;14(2):e0211598. doi: 10.1371/journal.pone.0211598. eCollection 2019. PubMed 30811422.
Backbone
  Vector backbone: pICSL4723
  Vector type: Plant Expression
Growth in bacteria
  Bacterial resistance: Kanamycin, 50 μg/mL
  Growth temperature: 37°C
  Growth strain: DH5alpha
  Copy number: High Copy
Gene/Insert
  Gene/Insert name: [35S:Sp-eCas9 1.0(pEPOR1CB0010) ] +[AtU6-26:sgRNA]
  Species: Synthetic
  Cloning method: Restriction Enzyme; 5′ cloning site BpiI (destroyed during cloning); 3′ cloning site BpiI (destroyed during cloning)
Terms and licenses: Academic/Nonprofit Terms; Industry Terms: Not Available to Industry
Depositor comments: Please visit https://www.biorxiv.org/content/early/2018/09/20/422766 for BioRxiv preprint
How to cite: pEPOR2KN0023 was a gift from Nicola Patron (Addgene plasmid # 117595 ; http://n2t.net/addgene:117595 ; RRID:Addgene_117595)
