[The description below was written by a language model from this plasmid's Addgene catalogue record and pLannotate feature annotations shown in this document.]
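Description:
pEPOR2KN0023 is a Level 2 MoClo (Golden Gate) plant expression construct built in the binary backbone pICSL4723, combining two Level 1 transcription units assembled through BpiI sites that were destroyed during cloning. The backbone has the layout of an Agrobacterium T-DNA vector. Nopaline-type left and right border repeats flank the payload. Outside the borders lie a high-copy ColE1/pUC-type origin for propagation in E. coli, the pVS1 oriV with its RepA replication and StaA stability genes for maintenance in Agrobacterium, and an aminoglycoside phosphotransferase gene giving kanamycin selection in bacteria. No plant selectable marker appears in the annotated T-DNA.

The first cassette expresses Sp-eCas9 1.0, an enhanced-specificity variant of the Streptococcus pyogenes Cas9 nuclease. It is driven by a CaMV 35S promoter with a duplicated enhancer, followed by the tobacco mosaic virus Ω translational enhancer, and is terminated by the nopaline synthase terminator. The feature table places an EYFP coding sequence directly downstream of Cas9 and ahead of the terminator, which suggests a fluorescent fusion for monitoring nuclease expression, although the catalogue fields do not mention it. The second cassette is a single guide RNA under the Arabidopsis U6-26 Pol III promoter according to the record. The annotation detects only the S. pyogenes gRNA scaffold, not the promoter itself. The guide is described as targeting NbPDS with one mismatch, presumably the Nicotiana benthamiana phytoene desaturase gene.

Pairing a high-fidelity Cas9 with a deliberately mismatched guide fits the associated study's aim of comparing the efficiency and specificity of different Cas nucleases in plants, where the construct tests how well the variant tolerates an imperfect spacer-target match.
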