Features (pLannotate 1.2.2; 15 found; start..end, strand, type, name):
    127..803     +  promoter       CaMV 35S promoter (enhanced): cauliflower mosaic virus 35S promoter with a duplicated enhancer region
    828..881     +  misc_feature   TMV Ω: translational enhancer from the tobacco mosaic virus 5'-leader sequence (Gallie et al., 1988)
    890..4993    +  CDS            Cas9: Cas9 (Csn1) endonuclease from the Streptococcus pyogenes Type II CRISPR/Cas system generates RNA-guided double strand breaks in DNA
   5033..5749    +  CDS            EYFP: EYFP is a basic (constitutively fluorescent) green/yellow fluorescent protein published in 1996, derived from Aequorea victoria. It is reported to be a very rapidly-maturing weak dimer with high acid sensitivity.
   5765..6017    +  terminator     NOS terminator: nopaline synthase terminator and poly(A) signal
   6269..6344    +  misc_RNA       gRNA scaffold: guide RNA scaffold for the Streptococcus pyogenes CRISPR/Cas9 system
   6356..6377    -  protein_bind   attB2 (fragment): mutant version of attB; recombination site for the Gateway® BP reaction BP Clonase™
   6449..6473    +  misc_feature   RB T-DNA repeat: right border repeat from nopaline C58 T-DNA
   6782..7411    +  CDS            pVS1 StaA: stability protein from the Pseudomonas plasmid pVS1 (Heeb et al., 2000)
   7840..8913    +  CDS            pVS1 RepA: replication protein from the Pseudomonas plasmid pVS1 (Heeb et al., 2000)
   8979..9173    +  rep_origin     pVS1 oriV: origin of replication for the Pseudomonas plasmid pVS1 (Heeb et al., 2000)
   9235..9339    +  promoter       AmpR promoter: bla
   9340..10134   +  CDS            KanR: aminoglycoside phosphotransferase; aphA-3; confers resistance to kanamycin
  10305..10893   +  rep_origin     ori: high-copy-number ColE1/pMB1/pBR322/pUC origin of replication
  11029..11053   +  misc_feature   LB T-DNA repeat: left border repeat from nopaline C58 T-DNA
>Addgene plasmid #117595 | pEPOR2KN0023 | addgene full sequence | sequence record 228299 | Addgene NGS Result
GAACACTCTGTGCCGATGTATCACCTCTCGCAAGAATTCAAGCTTGGAGGTCAACATGGTGGAGCACGAC
ACTCTGGTCTACTCCAAAAATGTCAAAGATACAGTCTCAGAAGATCAAAGGGCTATTGAGACTTTTCAAC
AAAGGATAATTTCGGGAAACCTCCTCGGATTCCATTGCCCAGCTATCTGTCACTTCATCGAAAGGACAGT
AGAAAAGGAAGGTGGCTCCTACAAATGCCATCATTGCGATAAAGGAAAGGCTATCATTCAAGATCTCTCT
GCCGACAGTGGTCCCAAAGATGGACCCCCACCCACGAGGAGCATCGTGGAAAAAGAAGAGGTTCCAACCA
CGTCTACAAAGCAAGTGGATTGATGTGATAACATGGTGGAGCACGACACTCTGGTCTACTCCAAAAATGT
CAAAGATACAGTCTCAGAAGATCAAAGGGCTATTGAGACTTTTCAACAAAGGATAATTTCGGGAAACCTC
CTCGGATTCCATTGCCCAGCTATCTGTCACTTCATCGAAAGGACAGTAGAAAAGGAAGGTGGCTCCTACA
AATGCCATCATTGCGATAAAGGAAAGGCTATCATTCAAGATCTCTCTGCCGACAGTGGTCCCAAAGATGG
ACCCCCACCCACGAGGAGCATCGTGGAAAAAGAAGAGGTTCCAACCACGTCTACAAAGCAAGTGGATTGA
TGTGACATCTCCACTGACGTAAGGGATGACGCACAATCCCACTATCCTTCGCAAGACCCTTCCTCTATAT
AAGGAAGTTCATTTCATTTGGAGAGGACACGCTCGAGTATAAGAGCTCATTTTTACAACAATTACCAACA
ACAACAAACAACAAACAACATTACAATTACATTTACAATTATCGATACAATGGACAAGAAGTACTCCATT
GGGCTCGATATCGGCACAAACAGCGTCGGCTGGGCCGTCATTACGGACGAGTACAAGGTGCCGAGCAAAA
AATTCAAAGTTCTGGGCAATACCGATCGCCACAGCATAAAGAAGAACCTCATTGGCGCCCTCCTGTTCGA
CTCCGGGGAGACGGCCGAAGCCACGCGGCTCAAAAGAACAGCACGGCGCAGATATACCCGCAGAAAGAAT
CGGATCTGCTACCTGCAGGAGATCTTTAGTAATGAGATGGCTAAGGTGGATGACTCTTTCTTCCATAGGC
TGGAGGAGTCCTTTTTGGTGGAGGAGGATAAAAAGCACGAGCGCCACCCAATCTTTGGCAATATCGTGGA
CGAGGTGGCGTACCATGAAAAGTACCCAACCATATATCATCTGAGGAAGAAGCTTGTAGACAGTACTGAT
AAGGCTGACTTGCGGTTGATCTATCTCGCGCTGGCGCATATGATCAAATTTCGGGGACACTTCCTCATCG
AGGGGGACCTGAACCCAGACAACAGCGATGTCGACAAACTCTTTATCCAACTGGTTCAGACTTACAATCA
GCTTTTCGAAGAGAACCCGATCAACGCATCCGGAGTTGACGCCAAAGCAATCCTGAGCGCTAGGCTGTCC
AAATCCCGGCGGCTCGAAAACCTCATCGCACAGCTCCCTGGGGAGAAGAAGAACGGCCTGTTTGGTAATC
TTATCGCCCTGTCACTCGGGCTGACCCCCAACTTTAAATCTAACTTCGACCTGGCCGAAGATGCCAAGCT
TCAACTGAGCAAAGACACCTACGATGATGATCTCGACAATCTGCTGGCCCAGATCGGCGACCAGTACGCA
GACCTTTTTTTGGCGGCAAAGAACCTGTCAGACGCCATTCTGCTGAGTGATATTCTGCGAGTGAACACGG
AGATCACCAAAGCTCCGCTGAGCGCTAGTATGATCAAGCGCTATGATGAGCACCACCAAGACTTGACTTT
GCTGAAGGCCCTTGTCAGACAGCAACTGCCTGAGAAGTACAAGGAAATTTTCTTCGATCAGTCTAAAAAT
GGCTACGCCGGATACATTGACGGCGGAGCAAGCCAGGAGGAATTTTACAAATTTATTAAGCCCATCTTGG
AAAAAATGGACGGCACCGAGGAGCTGCTGGTAAAGCTTAACAGAGAAGATCTGTTGCGCAAACAGCGCAC
TTTCGACAATGGAAGCATCCCCCACCAGATTCACCTGGGCGAACTGCACGCTATCCTCAGGCGGCAAGAG
GATTTCTACCCCTTTTTGAAAGATAACAGGGAAAAGATTGAGAAAATCCTCACATTTCGGATACCCTACT
ATGTAGGCCCCCTCGCCCGGGGAAATTCCAGATTCGCGTGGATGACTCGCAAATCAGAAGAGACTATCAC
TCCCTGGAACTTCGAGGAAGTCGTGGATAAGGGGGCCTCTGCCCAGTCCTTCATCGAAAGGATGACTAAC
TTTGATAAAAATCTGCCTAACGAAAAGGTGCTTCCTAAACACTCTCTGCTGTACGAGTACTTCACAGTTT
ATAACGAGCTCACCAAGGTCAAATACGTCACAGAAGGGATGAGAAAGCCAGCATTCCTGTCTGGAGAGCA
GAAGAAAGCTATCGTGGACCTCCTCTTCAAGACGAACCGGAAAGTTACCGTGAAACAGCTCAAAGAAGAT
TATTTCAAAAAGATTGAATGTTTCGACTCTGTTGAAATCAGCGGAGTGGAGGATCGCTTCAACGCATCCC
TGGGAACGTATCACGATCTCCTGAAAATCATTAAAGACAAGGACTTCCTGGACAATGAGGAGAACGAGGA
CATTCTTGAGGACATTGTCCTCACCCTTACGTTGTTTGAAGATAGGGAGATGATTGAAGAACGCTTGAAA
ACTTACGCTCATCTCTTCGACGACAAAGTCATGAAACAGCTCAAGAGGCGCCGATATACAGGATGGGGGC
GGCTGTCAAGAAAACTGATCAATGGGATCCGAGACAAGCAGAGTGGAAAGACAATCCTGGATTTTCTTAA
GTCCGATGGATTTGCCAACCGGAACTTCATGCAGTTGATCCATGATGACTCTCTCACCTTTAAGGAGGAC
ATCCAGAAAGCACAAGTTTCTGGCCAGGGGGACAGTCTCCACGAGCACATCGCTAATCTTGCAGGTAGCC
CAGCTATCAAAAAGGGAATACTGCAGACCGTTAAGGTCGTGGATGAACTCGTCAAAGTAATGGGAAGGCA
TAAGCCCGAGAATATCGTTATCGAGATGGCCCGAGAGAACCAAACTACCCAGAAGGGACAGAAGAACAGT
AGGGAAAGGATGAAGAGGATTGAAGAGGGTATAAAAGAACTGGGGTCCCAAATCCTTAAGGAACACCCAG
TTGAAAACACCCAGCTTCAGAATGAGGCGCTCTACCTGTACTACCTGCAGAACGGCAGGGACATGTACGT
GGATCAGGAACTGGACATCAATCGGCTCTCCGACTACGACGTGGATCATATCGTGCCCCAGTCTTTTCTC
AAAGATGATTCTATTGATAATAAAGTGTTGACAAGATCCGATAAAAATAGAGGGAAGAGTGATAACGTCC
CCTCAGAAGAAGTTGTCAAGAAAATGAAAAATTATTGGCGGCAGCTGCTGAACGCCAAACTGATCACACA
ACGGAAGTTCGATAATCTGACTAAGGCTGAACGAGGTGGCCTGTCTGAGTTGGATAAAGCCGGCTTCATC
AAAAGGCAGCTTGTTGAGACACGCCAGATCACCAAGCACGTGGCCCAAATTCTCGATTCACGCATGAACA
CCAAGTACGATGAAAATGACAAACTGATTCGAGAGGTGAAAGTTATTACTCTGAAGTCTAAGCTGGTTTC
AGATTTCAGAAAGGACTTTCAGTTTTATAAGGTGAGAGAGATCAACAATTACCACCATGCGCATGATGCC
TACCTGAATGCAGTGGTAGGCACTGCACTTATCAAAAAATATCCCGCGCTTGAATCTGAATTTGTTTACG
GAGACTATAAAGTGTACGATGTTAGGAAAATGATCGCAAAGTCTGAGCAGGAAATAGGCAAGGCCACCGC
TAAGTACTTCTTTTACAGCAATATTATGAATTTTTTCAAGACCGAGATTACACTGGCCAATGGAGAGATT
CGGAAGGCACCACTTATCGAAACAAACGGAGAAACAGGAGAAATCGTGTGGGACAAGGGTAGGGATTTCG
CGACAGTCCGGAAGGTCCTGTCCATGCCGCAGGTGAACATCGTTAAAAAGACCGAAGTACAGACCGGAGG
CTTCTCCAAGGAAAGTATCCTCCCGAAAAGGAACAGCGACAAGCTGATCGCACGCAAAAAAGATTGGGAC
CCCAAGAAATACGGCGGATTCGATTCTCCTACAGTCGCTTACAGTGTACTGGTTGTGGCCAAAGTGGAGA
AAGGGAAGTCTAAAAAACTCAAAAGCGTCAAGGAACTGCTGGGCATCACAATCATGGAGCGATCAAGCTT
CGAAAAAAACCCCATCGACTTTCTCGAGGCGAAAGGATATAAAGAGGTCAAAAAAGACCTCATCATTAAG
CTTCCCAAGTACTCTCTCTTTGAGCTTGAAAACGGCCGGAAACGAATGCTCGCTAGTGCGGGCGAGCTGC
AGAAAGGTAACGAGCTGGCACTGCCCTCTAAATACGTTAATTTCTTGTATCTGGCCAGCCACTATGAAAA
GCTCAAAGGATCTCCCGAAGATAATGAGCAGAAGCAGCTGTTCGTGGAACAACACAAACACTACCTTGAT
GAGATCATCGAGCAAATAAGCGAATTCTCCAAAAGAGTGATCCTCGCCGACGCTAACCTCGATAAGGTGC
TTTCTGCTTACAATAAGCACAGGGATAAGCCCATCAGGGAGCAGGCAGAAAACATTATCCACTTGTTTAC
TCTGACCAACTTGGGCGCGCCTGCAGCCTTCAAGTACTTCGACACCACCATAGACAGAAAGCGGTACACC
TCTACAAAGGAGGTCCTGGACGCCACACTGATTCATCAGTCAATTACGGGGCTCTATGAAACAAGAATCG
ACCTCTCTCAGCTCGGTGGAGACAGCAGGGCTGACCCCAAGAAGAAGAGGAAGGTGGGTTCGATGGTGAG
CAAGGGCGAGGAGCTGTTCACCGGGGTGGTGCCCATCCTGGTCGAGCTGGACGGCGACGTAAACGGCCAC
AAGTTCAGCGTGTCCGGCGAGGGCGAGGGCGATGCCACCTACGGCAAGCTGACCCTGAAGTTCATCTGCA
CCACCGGCAAGCTGCCCGTGCCCTGGCCCACCCTCGTGACCACCTTCGGCTACGGCCTGCAGTGCTTCGC
CCGCTACCCCGACCACATGAAGCAGCACGACTTCTTCAAGTCCGCCATGCCCGAAGGCTACGTCCAGGAG
CGCACCATCTTCTTCAAGGACGACGGCAACTACAAGACCCGCGCCGAGGTGAAGTTCGAGGGCGACACCC
TGGTGAACCGCATCGAGCTGAAGGGCATCGACTTCAAGGAGGACGGCAACATCCTGGGGCACAAGCTGGA
GTACAACTACAACAGCCACAACGTCTATATCATGGCCGACAAGCAGAAGAACGGCATCAAGGTGAACTTC
AAGATCCGCCACAACATCGAGGACGGCAGCGTGCAGCTCGCCGACCACTACCAGCAGAACACCCCCATCG
GCGACGGCCCCGTGCTGCTGCCCGACAACCACTACCTGAGCTACCAGTCCGCCCTGAGCAAAGACCCCAA
CGAGAAGCGCGATCACATGGTCCTGCTGGAGTTCGTGACCGCCGCCGGGATCACTCTCGGCATGGACGAG
CTGTACAAGTGAGCTTGTCAAGCAGATCGTTCAAACATTTGGCAATAAAGTTTCTTAAGATTGAATCCTG
TTGCCGGTCTTGCGATGATTATCATATAATTTCTGTTGAATTACGTTAAGCATGTAATAATTAACATGTA
ATGCATGACGTTATTTATGAGATGGGTTTTTATGATTAGAGTCCCGCAATTATACATTTAATACGCGATA
GAAAACAAAATATAGCGCGCAAACTAGGATAAATTATCGCGCGCGGTGTCATCTATGTTACTAGATCGAC
GCTACTAGAATTCGAGCTCGGAGCATCTTCATTCTTAAGATATGAAGATAATCTTCAAAAGGCCCCTGGG
AATCTGAAAGAAGAGAAGCAGGCCCATTTATATGGGAAAGAACAATAGTATTTCTTATATAGGCCCATTT
AAGTTGAAAACAATCTTCAAAAGTCCCACATCGCTTAGATAAGAAAACGAAGCTGAGTTTATATACAGCT
AGAGTCGAAGTAGTGATTGCTGTTAATTTGAGAGTCCAGTTTTAGAGCTAGAAATAGCAAGTTAAAATAA
GGCTAGTCCGTTATCAACTTGAAAAAGTGGCACCGAGTCGGTGCTTTTTTTCTAGACCCAGCTTTCTTGT
ACAAAGTTGGCATTACGCTTTACGAGGATGCACATGTGACCGAGGGACACGAAGTGATCCGTTTAAACTA
TCAGTGTTTGACAGGATATATTGGCGGGTAAACCTAAGAGAAAAGAGCGTTTATTAGAATAATCGGATAT
TTAAAAGGGCGTGAAAAGGTTTATCCGTTCGTCCATTTGTATGTGCATGCCAACCACAGGGTTCCCCTCG
GGAGTCAGCCGTGCGGCTGCATGAAATCCTGGCCGGTTTGTCTGATGCCAAGCTGGCGGCCTGGCCGGCC
AGCTTGGCCGCTGAAGAAACCGAGCGCCGCCGTCTAAAAAGGTGATGTGTATTTGAGTAAAACAGCTTGC
GTCATGCGGTCGCTGCGTATATGATGCGATGAGTAAATAAACAAATACGCAAGGGGAACGCATGAAGGTT
ATCGCTGTACTTAACCAGAAAGGCGGGTCAGGCAAGACGACCATCGCAACCCATCTAGCCCGCGCCCTGC
AACTCGCCGGGGCCGATGTTCTGTTAGTCGATTCCGATCCCCAGGGCAGTGCCCGCGATTGGGCGGCCGT
GCGGGAAGATCAACCGCTAACCGTTGTCGGCATCGACCGCCCGACGATTGACCGCGACGTGAAGGCCATC
GGCCGGCGCGACTTCGTAGTGATCGACGGAGCGCCCCAGGCGGCGGACTTGGCTGTGTCCGCGATCAAGG
CAGCCGACTTCGTGCTGATTCCGGTGCAGCCAAGCCCTTACGACATATGGGCCACCGCCGACCTGGTGGA
GCTGGTTAAGCAGCGCATTGAGGTCACGGATGGAAGGCTACAAGCGGCCTTTGTCGTGTCGCGGGCGATC
AAAGGCACGCGCATCGGCGGTGAGGTTGCCGAGGCGCTGGCCGGGTACGAGCTGCCCATTCTTGAGTCCC
GTATCACGCAGCGCGTGAGCTACCCAGGCACTGCCGCCGCCGGCACAACCGTTCTTGAATCAGAACCCGA
GGGCGACGCTGCCCGCGAGGTCCAGGCGCTGGCCGCTGAAATTAAATCAAAACTCATTTGAGTTAATGAG
GTAAAGAGAAAATGAGCAAAAGCACAAACACGCTAAGTGCCGGCCGTCCGAGCGCACGCAGCAGCAAGGC
TGCAACGTTGGCCAGCCTGGCAGACACGCCAGCCATGAAGCGGGTCAACTTTCAGTTGCCGGCGGAGGAT
CACACCAAGCTGAAGATGTACGCGGTACGCCAAGGCAAGACCATTACCGAGCTGCTATCTGAATACATCG
CGCAGCTACCAGAGTAAATGAGCAAATGAATAAATGAGTAGATGAATTTTAGCGGCTAAAGGAGGCGGCA
TGGAAAATCAAGAACAACCAGGCACCGACGCCGTGGAATGCCCCATGTGTGGAGGAACGGGCGGTTGGCC
AGGCGTAAGCGGCTGGGTTGTCTGCCGGCCCTGCAATGGCACTGGAACCCCCAAGCCCGAGGAATCGGCG
TGAGCGGTCGCAAACCATCCGGCCCGGTACAAATCGGCGCGGCGCTGGGTGATGACCTGGTGGAGAAGTT
GAAGGCCGCGCAGGCCGCCCAGCGGCAACGCATCGAGGCAGAAGCACGCCCCGGTGAATCGTGGCAAGCG
GCCGCTGATCGAATCCGCAAAGAATCCCGGCAACCGCCGGCAGCCGGTGCGTCGTCGATTAGGAAGCCGC
CCAAGGGCGACGAGCAACCAGATTTTTTCGTTCCGATGCTCTATGACGTGGGCACCCGCGATAGTCGCAG
CATCATGGACGTGGCCGTTTTCCGTCTGTCGAAGCGTGACCGACGAGCTGGCGAGGTGATCCGCTACGAG
CTTCCAGACGGGCACGTAGAGGTTTCCGCAGGGCCGGCCGGCATGGCCAGTGTGTGGGATTACGACCTGG
TACTGATGGCGGTTTCCCATCTAACCGAATCCATGAACCGATACCGGGAAGGGAAGGGAGACAAGCCCGG
CCGCGTGTTCCGTCCACACGTTGCGGACGTACTCAAGTTCTGCCGGCGAGCCGATGGCGGAAAGCAGAAA
GACGACCTGGTAGAAACCTGCATTCGGTTAAACACCACGCACGTTGCCATGCAGCGTACGAAGAAGGCCA
AGAACGGCCGCCTGGTGACGGTATCCGAGGGTGAAGCCTTGATTAGCCGCTACAAGATCGTAAAGAGCGA
AACCGGGCGGCCGGAGTACATCGAGATCGAGCTAGCTGATTGGATGTACCGCGAGATTACAGAAGGCAAG
AACCCGGACGTGCTGACGGTTCACCCCGATTACTTTTTGATCGATCCCGGCATCGGCCGTTTTCTCTACC
GCCTGGCACGCCGCGCCGCAGGCAAGGCAGAAGCCAGATGGTTGTTCAAGACGATCTACGAACGCAGTGG
CAGCGCCGGAGAGTTCAAGAAGTTCTGTTTCACCGTGCGCAAGCTGATCGGGTCAAATGACCTGCCGGAG
TACGATTTGAAGGAGGAGGCGGGGCAGGCTGGCCCGATCCTAGTCATGCGCTACCGCAACCTGATCGAGG
GCGAAGCATCCGCCGGTTCCTAATGTACGGAGCAGATGCTAGGGCAAATTGCCCTAGCAGGGGAAAAAGG
TCGAAAAAGCTTCTTTCCTGTGGATAGCACGTACATTGGGAACCCAAAGCCGTACATTGGGAACCGGAAC
CCGTACATTGGGAACCCAAAGCCGTACATTGGGAACCGGTCACACATGTAAGTGACTGATATAAAAGAGA
AAAAAGGCGATTTTTCCGCCTAAAACTCTTTAAAACTTATTAAAACTCTTAAAACCCGCCTGGCCTGTGC
ATAACTGTCTGGCCAGCGCACAGCCGAACAGCTGCAAAAAGCGCCCACATCAAGGCTCCGAGTGCGCGGA
ACCCCTATTTGTTTATTTTTCTAAATACATTCAAATATGTATCCGCTCATGAGACAATAACCCTGATAAA
TGCTTCAATAATATTGAAAAAGGAAGAGTATGGCTAAAATGAGAATATCACCGGAATTGAAAAAACTGAT
CGAAAAATACCGCTGCGTAAAAGATACGGAAGGAATGTCTCCTGCTAAGGTATATAAGCTGGTGGGAGAA
AATGAAAACCTATATTTAAAAATGACGGACAGCCGGTATAAAGGGACCACCTATGATGTGGAACGGGAAA
AGGACATGATGCTATGGCTGGAAGGAAAGCTGCCTGTTCCAAAGGTCCTGCACTTTGAACGGCATGATGG
CTGGAGCAATCTGCTCATGAGTGAGGCCGATGGCGTCCTTTGCTCGGAAGAGTATGAAGATGAACAAAGC
CCTGAAAAGATTATCGAGCTGTATGCGGAGTGCATCAGGCTCTTTCACTCCATCGACATATCGGATTGTC
CCTATACGAATAGCTTAGACAGCCGCTTAGCCGAATTGGATTACTTACTGAATAACGATCTGGCCGATGT
GGATTGCGAAAACTGGGAAGAGGACACTCCATTTAAAGATCCGCGCGAGCTGTATGATTTTTTAAAGACG
GAAAAGCCCGAAGAGGAACTTGTCTTTTCCCACGGCGACCTGGGAGACAGCAACATCTTTGTGAAAGATG
GCAAAGTAAGTGGCTTTATTGATCTTGGGAGAAGCGGCAGGGCGGACAAGTGGTATGACATTGCCTTCTG
CGTCCGGTCGCTCAGGGAGGATATCGGGGAAGAACAGTATGTCGAGCTATTTTTTGACTTACTGGGGATC
AAGCCTGATTGGGAGAAAATAAAATATTATATTTTACTGGATGAATTGTTTTAGCTGTCAGACCAAGTTT
ACTCATATATACTTTAGATTGATTTAAAACTTCATTTTTAATTTAAAAGGATCTAGGTGAAGATCCTTTT
TGATAATCTCATGACCAAAATCCCTTAACGTGAGTTTTCGTTCCACTGAGCGTCAGACCCCGTAGAAAAG
ATCAAAGGATCTTCTTGAGATCCTTTTTTTCTGCGCGTAATCTGCTGCTTGCAAACAAAAAAACCACCGC
TACCAGCGGTGGTTTGTTTGCCGGATCAAGAGCTACCAACTCTTTTTCCGAAGGTAACTGGCTTCAGCAG
AGCGCAGATACCAAATACTGTTCTTCTAGTGTAGCCGTAGTTAGGCCACCACTTCAAGAACTCTGTAGCA
CCGCCTACATACCTCGCTCTGCTAATCCTGTTACCAGTGGCTGCTGCCAGTGGCGATAAGTCGTGTCTTA
CCGGGTTGGACTCAAGACGATAGTTACCGGATAAGGCGCAGCGGTCGGGCTGAACGGGGGGTTCGTGCAC
ACAGCCCAGCTTGGAGCGAACGACCTACACCGAACTGAGATACCTACAGCGTGAGCTATGAGAAAGCGCC
ACGCTTCCCGAAGGGAGAAAGGCGGACAGGTATCCGGTAAGCGGCAGGGTCGGAACAGGAGAGCGCACGA
GGGAGCTTCCAGGGGGAAACGCCTGGTATCTTTATAGTCCTGTCGGGTTTCGCCACCTCTGACTTGAGCG
TCGATTTTTGTGATGCTCGTCAGGGGGGCGGAGCCTATGGAAAAACGCCAGCAACGCGGCCTTTTTACGG
TTCCTGCTCGGATCTGTTGGACCGGACAGTAGTCATGGTTGATGGGCTGCCTGTATCGAGTGGTGATTTT
GTGCCGAGCTGCCGGTCGGGGAGCTGTTGGCTGGCTGGTGGCAGGATATATTGTGGTGTAAACAAATTGA
CGCTTAGACAACTTAATAACACATTGCGGACGTTTTTAATGTACTGGGGTT
